Addgene plasmid #113091: PAK4-3'UTR-BS2
Purpose: Luciferase reporter containing PAK4 3' UTR with the second predicted MiR-199a-3p binding
Depositing lab: James Donahue. Depositing organization: VA Medical Center - Baltimore. Publication: MiR-199a-3p decreases esophageal cancer cell proliferation by targeting p21 activated kinase 4. Phatak P, Burrows WM, Chesnick IE, Tulapurkar ME, Rao JN, Turner DJ, Hamburger AW, Wang JY, Donahue JM. Oncotarget. 2018 Jun 19;9(47):28391-28407. doi: 10.18632/oncotarget.25375. eCollection 2018 Jun 19. PubMed 29983868.
Backbone
  Vector backbone: pmirGLO Dual-Luciferase
  Backbone manufacturer: Promega
  Backbone size w/o insert (bp): 7350
  Total vector size (bp): 7856
  Vector type: Mammalian Expression, Luciferase
Growth in bacteria
  Bacterial resistance: Ampicillin, 100 μg/mL
  Growth temperature: 37°C
  Growth strain: DH5alpha
  Copy number: Unknown
Gene/Insert
  Gene/Insert name: p21 Activated kinase 4 (alt name: PAK4)
  Species: H. sapiens (human)
  Insert size (bp): 507
  Mutation: none
  GenBank ID: NM_001014834.2 NM_001014834.2
  Entrez Gene: PAK4
  Promoter: PGK
  Cloning method: Restriction Enzyme; 5′ cloning site DraI (not destroyed); 3′ cloning site SacI (not destroyed)
  Sequencing primers: 5′ ACACGGTAAAACCATGAC; 3′ GTCCAAACTCATCAATGTA
Terms and licenses: Academic/Nonprofit Terms; Industry Terms: Not Available to Industry
How to cite: PAK4-3'UTR-BS2 was a gift from James Donahue (Addgene plasmid # 113091 ; http://n2t.net/addgene:113091 ; RRID:Addgene_113091)
