[The description below was written by a language model from this plasmid's Addgene catalogue record and pLannotate feature annotations shown in this document.]
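Description:
PAK4-3'UTR-BS2 is a mammalian dual-luciferase microRNA reporter built on the Promega pmirGLO Dual-Luciferase backbone, with a total size of about 7.9 kb. It is propagated in E. coli through a high-copy ColE1/pUC-type origin and selected with ampicillin via the β-lactamase gene and its own promoter. A ColE1 cer site is also annotated, which helps keep the plasmid monomeric.

The primary reporter is the synthetic luc2 firefly luciferase gene driven by the mouse PGK promoter. A roughly 507 bp fragment of the human PAK4 (p21-activated kinase 4) 3' UTR, recorded as unmutated, was inserted between DraI and SacI sites. The unannotated stretch between the end of the luciferase coding sequence and the residual multiple cloning site corresponds to this position, upstream of an SV40 polyadenylation signal. According to the record, the fragment carries the second of the predicted miR-199a-3p binding sites, so binding of that microRNA to the chimeric transcript should lower firefly luciferase output. A second cassette uses the SV40 enhancer/early promoter to drive humanized Renilla luciferase followed by a neomycin/G418 resistance coding sequence and a synthetic poly(A) signal. This provides an internal normalization control on the same plasmid and potentially a means of selection in mammalian cells. The short hits to the Tn5 transposase, SET1 tag, T7 terminator, large T antigen and M13 origin are small fragments and most likely reflect backbone remnants rather than functional parts.

The construct is used in transfection assays to test whether miR-199a-3p directly targets this region of the PAK4 3' UTR, work the depositors carried out in the context of esophageal cancer cell proliferation.
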