Features (pLannotate 1.2.2; 18 found; start..end, strand, type, name):
     26..77      -  misc_feature   bom (fragment): basis of mobility region from pBR322
    142..499     +  promoter       SV40 promoter: SV40 enhancer and early promoter
    550..1482    +  CDS            hRluc: Renilla luciferase human codon-optimized
   1533..2325    +  CDS            NeoR/KanR (fragment): aminoglycoside phosphotransferase from Tn5; aph(3')-II (or nptII); confers resistance to neomycin, kanamycin, and G418 (Geneticin®)
   2389..2437    +  polyA_signal   poly(A) signal: synthetic polyadenylation signal
   2458..2550    -  CDS            tnpA (fragment): TN5P_ECOLX - Also known as tnp. Experimental evidence at protein level: Swiss-Prot protein existence level 1. Mediates transposition of transposon Tn5 by a 'cut and paste' mechanism. First, the monomeric transposase binds the 19 bp inverted DNA repeats flanking the transposon. Then, dimerization of the DNA- bound transposase creates a synaptic DNA complex. After nicking of the first DNA strand, excision of the transposon proceeds through a series of intermediates. The transposase then mediates the insertion of the transposon at a new site by strand transfer. The activity of the wild- type tran
   2593..2697    +  promoter       AmpR promoter: bla
   2698..3558    +  CDS            AmpR: β-lactamase; bla; confers resistance to ampicillin, carbenicillin, and related antibiotics
   3716..4304    -  rep_origin     ori: high-copy-number ColE1/pMB1/pBR322/pUC origin of replication
   4420..4703    +  misc_feature   cer region: ColE1-derived recombination site that helps to maintain plasmids as monomers
   4760..5259    +  promoter       PGK promoter: mouse phosphoglycerate kinase 1 promoter
   5306..6958    +  CDS            luciferase: firefly luciferase synthetic luc2 version of the luciferase gene
   7499..7527    +  misc_feature   MCS (fragment): pUC18/19 multiple cloning site
   7534..7583    +  CDS            SET1 (fragment): solubility-enhancement tag derived from T7 phage gene 10B
   7591..7610    +  terminator     T7 terminator (fragment): transcription terminator for bacteriophage T7 RNA polymerase
   7632..7753    -  polyA_signal   SV40 poly(A) signal: SV40 polyadenylation signal
   7776..7844    -  CDS            large T antigen (fragment): large T antigen from SV40 (simian virus 40)
   7849..25      +  rep_origin     M13 ori (fragment) (across the origin): M13 bacteriophage origin of replication; arrow indicates direction of (+) strand synthesis
>Addgene plasmid #113091 | PAK4-3'UTR-BS2 | addgene full sequence | sequence record 218577 | Addgene NGS Result
AACAAAATATTAACGCTTACAATTTCCTGATGCGGTATTTTCTCCTTACGCATCTGTGCGGTATTTCACA
CCGCATACGCGGATCTGCGCAGCACCATGGCCTGAAATAACCTCTGAAAGAGGAACTTGGTTAGGTACCT
TCTGAGGCGGAAAGAACCAGCTGTGGAATGTGTGTCAGTTAGGGTGTGGAAAGTCCCCAGGCTCCCCAGC
AGGCAGAAGTATGCAAAGCATGCATCTCAATTAGTCAGCAACCAGGTGTGGAAAGTCCCCAGGCTCCCCA
GCAGGCAGAAGTATGCAAAGCATGCATCTCAATTAGTCAGCAACCATAGTCCCGCCCCTAACTCCGCCCA
TCCCGCCCCTAACTCCGCCCAGTTCCGCCCATTCTCCGCCCCATGGCTGACTAATTTTTTTTATTTATGC
AGAGGCCGAGGCCGCCTCGGCCTCTGAGCTATTCCAGAAGTAGTGAGGAGGCTTTTTTGGAGGCCTAGGC
TTTTGCAAAAAGCTTGATTCTTCTGACACAACAGTCTCGAACCAAAGGCTGGAGCCACCATGGCTTCCAA
GGTGTACGACCCCGAGCAACGCAAACGCATGATCACTGGGCCTCAGTGGTGGGCTCGCTGCAAGCAAATG
AACGTGCTGGACTCCTTCATCAACTACTATGATTCCGAGAAGCACGCCGAGAACGCCGTGATTTTTCTGC
ATGGTAACGCTGCCTCCAGCTACCTGTGGAGGCACGTCGTGCCTCACATCGAGCCCGTGGCTAGATGCAT
CATCCCTGATCTGATCGGAATGGGTAAGTCCGGCAAGAGCGGGAATGGCTCATATCGCCTCCTGGATCAC
TACAAGTACCTCACCGCTTGGTTCGAGCTGCTGAACCTTCCAAAGAAAATCATCTTTGTGGGCCACGACT
GGGGGGCTTGTCTGGCCTTTCACTACTCCTACGAGCACCAAGACAAGATCAAGGCCATCGTCCATGCTGA
GAGTGTCGTGGACGTGATCGAGTCCTGGGACGAGTGGCCTGACATCGAGGAGGATATCGCCCTGATCAAG
AGCGAAGAGGGCGAGAAAATGGTGCTTGAGAATAACTTCTTCGTCGAGACCATGCTCCCAAGCAAGATCA
TGCGGAAACTGGAGCCTGAGGAGTTCGCTGCCTACCTGGAGCCATTCAAGGAGAAGGGCGAGGTTAGACG
GCCTACCCTCTCCTGGCCTCGCGAGATCCCTCTCGTTAAGGGAGGCAAGCCCGACGTCGTCCAGATTGTC
CGCAACTACAACGCCTACCTTCGGGCCAGCGACGATCTGCCTAAGATGTTCATCGAGTCCGACCCTGGGT
TCTTTTCCAACGCTATTGTCGAGGGAGCTAAGAAGTTCCCTAACACCGAGTTCGTGAAGGTGAAGGGCCT
CCACTTCAGCCAGGAGGACGCTCCAGATGAAATGGGTAAGTACATCAAGAGCTTCGTGGAGCGCGTGCTG
AAGAACGAGCAGACCGGTGGTGGGAGCGGAGGTGGCGGATCAGGTGGCGGAGGCTCCGGAGGGATTGAAC
AAGATGGATTGCACGCAGGTTCTCCGGCCGCTTGGGTGGAGAGGCTATTCGGCTATGACTGGGCACAACA
GACAATCGGCTGCTCTGATGCCGCCGTGTTCCGGCTGTCAGCGCAGGGGCGCCCGGTTCTTTTTGTCAAG
ACCGACCTGTCCGGTGCCCTGAATGAACTGCAGGACGAGGCAGCGCGGCTATCGTGGCTGGCCACGACGG
GCGTTCCTTGCGCAGCTGTGCTCGACGTTGTCACTGAAGCGGGAAGGGACTGGCTGCTATTGGGCGAAGT
GCCGGGGCAGGATCTCCTGTCATCTCACCTTGCTCCTGCCGAGAAAGTATCCATCATGGCTGATGCAATG
CGGCGGCTGCATACGCTTGATCCGGCTACCTGCCCATTCGACCACCAAGCGAAACATCGCATCGAGCGAG
CACGTACTCGGATGGAAGCCGGTCTTGTCGATCAGGATGATCTGGACGAAGAGCATCAGGGGCTCGCGCC
AGCCGAACTGTTCGCCAGGCTCAAGGCGCGCATGCCCGACGGCGAGGATCTCGTCGTGACCCATGGCGAT
GCCTGCTTGCCGAATATCATGGTGGAAAATGGCCGCTTTTCTGGATTCATCGACTGTGGCCGGCTGGGTG
TGGCGGACCGCTATCAGGACATAGCGTTGGCTACCCGTGATATTGCTGAAGAGCTTGGCGGCGAATGGGC
TGACCGCTTCCTCGTGCTTTACGGTATCGCCGCTCCCGATTCGCAGCGCATCGCCTTCTATCGCCTTCTT
GACGAGTTCTTCTGAGCGGGACTCTGGGGTTCGAAATGACCGACCAAGCGACGCCCAACCTGCCATCACG
ATGGCCGCAATAAAATATCTTTATTTTCATTACATCTGTGTGTTGGTTTTTTGTGTGAATCGATAGCGAT
AAGGATCCTCTTTGCGCTTGCGTTTTCCCTTGTCCAGATAGCCCAGTAGCTGACATTCATCCGGGGTCAG
CACCGTTTCTGCGGACTGGCTTTCTACGTAATGGTTTCTTAGACGTCAGGTGGCACTTTTCGGGGAAATG
TGCGCGGAACCCCTATTTGTTTATTTTTCTAAATACATTCAAATATGTATCCGCTCATGAGACAATAACC
CTGATAAATGCTTCAATAATATTGAAAAAGGAAGAGTATGAGTATTCAACATTTCCGTGTCGCCCTTATT
CCCTTTTTTGCGGCATTTTGCCTTCCTGTTTTTGCTCACCCAGAAACGCTGGTGAAAGTAAAAGATGCTG
AAGATCAGTTGGGTGCACGAGTGGGTTACATCGAACTGGATCTCAACAGCGGTAAGATCCTTGAGAGTTT
TCGCCCCGAAGAACGTTTTCCAATGATGAGCACTTTCAAAGTTCTGCTATGTGGCGCGGTATTATCCCGT
ATTGACGCCGGGCAAGAGCAACTCGGTCGCCGCATACACTATTCTCAGAATGACTTGGTTGAGTACTCAC
CAGTCACAGAAAAGCATCTTACGGATGGCATGACAGTAAGAGAATTATGCAGTGCTGCCATAACCATGAG
TGATAACACTGCGGCCAACTTACTTCTGACAACTATCGGAGGACCGAAGGAGCTAACCGCTTTTTTGCAC
AACATGGGGGATCATGTAACTCGCCTTGATCGTTGGGAACCGGAGCTGAATGAAGCCATACCAAACGACG
AGCGTGACACCACGATGCCTGTAGCAATGGCAACAACGTTGCGCAAACTATTAACTGGCGAACTACTTAC
TCTAGCTTCCCGGCAACAATTAATAGACTGGATGGAGGCGGATAAAGTTGCAGGACCACTTCTGCGCTCG
GCCCTTCCGGCTGGCTGGTTTATTGCTGATAAATCTGGAGCCGGTGAGCGTGGGTCTCGCGGTATCATTG
CAGCACTGGGGCCAGATGGTAAGCCCTCCCGTATCGTAGTTATCTACACGACGGGGAGTCAGGCAACTAT
GGATGAACGAAATAGACAGATCGCTGAGATAGGTGCCTCACTGATTAAGCATTGGTAATTCGAAATGACC
GACCAAGCGACGCCCAACCGGTATCAGCTCACTCAAAGGCGGTAATACGGTTATCCACAGAATCAGGGGA
TAACGCAGGAAAGAACATGTGAGCAAAAGGCCAGCAAAAGGCCAGGAACCGTAAAAAGGCCGCGTTGCTG
GCGTTTTTCCATAGGCTCCGCCCCCCTGACGAGCATCACAAAAATCGACGCTCAAGTCAGAGGTGGCGAA
ACCCGACAGGACTATAAAGATACCAGGCGTTTCCCCCTGGAAGCTCCCTCGTGCGCTCTCCTGTTCCGAC
CCTGCCGCTTACCGGATACCTGTCCGCCTTTCTCCCTTCGGGAAGCGTGGCGCTTTCTCATAGCTCACGC
TGTAGGTATCTCAGTTCGGTGTAGGTCGTTCGCTCCAAGCTGGGCTGTGTGCACGAACCCCCCGTTCAGC
CCGACCGCTGCGCCTTATCCGGTAACTATCGTCTTGAGTCCAACCCGGTAAGACACGACTTATCGCCACT
GGCAGCAGCCACTGGTAACAGGATTAGCAGAGCGAGGTATGTAGGCGGTGCTACAGAGTTCTTGAAGTGG
TGGCCTAACTACGGCTACACTAGAAGGACAGTATTTGGTATCTGCGCTCTGCTGAAGCCAGTTACCTTCG
GAAAAAGAGTTGGTAGCTCTTGATCCGGCAAACAAACCACCGCTGGTAGCGGTGGTTTTTTTGTTTGCAA
GCAGCAGATTACGCGCAGAAAAAAAGGATTTCAAGAAGATCCTTTGATCTTTTCTACGGGGTCTGACGCT
CAGTGGAACGAAAACTCACGTTAAGGGATTTTGGTCATGAGATTATCAAAAAGGATCTTCACCTAGATCC
TTTTATAGTCCGGAAATACAGGAACGCACGCTGGATGGCCCTTCGCTGGGATGGTGAAACCATGAAAAAT
GGCAGCTTCAGTGGATTAAGTGGGGGTAATGTGGCCTGTACCCTCTGGTTGCATAGGTATTCATACGGTT
AAAATTTATCAGGCGCGATTGCGGCAGTTTTTCGGGTGGTTTGTTGCCATTTTTACCTGTCTGCTGCCGT
GATCGCGCTGAACGCGTTTTAGCGGTGCGTACAATTAAGGGATTATGGTAAATCCACTTACTGTCTGCCC
TCGTAGCCATCGAGATAAACCGCAGTACTCCGGCCACGATGCGTCCGGCGTAGAGGATCGAGATCTACCG
GGTAGGGGAGGCGCTTTTCCCAAGGCAGTCTGGAGCATGCGCTTTAGCAGCCCCGCTGGGCACTTGGCGC
TACACAAGTGGCCTCTGGCCTCGCACACATTCCACATCCACCGGTAGGCGCCAACCGGCTCCGTTCTTTG
GTGGCCCCTTCGCGCCACCTTCTACTCCTCCCCTAGTCAGGAAGTTCCCCCCCGCCCCGCAGCTCGCGTC
GTGCAGGACGTGACAAATGGAAGTAGCACGTCTCACTAGTCTCGTGCAGATGGACAGCACCGCTGAGCAA
TGGAAGCGGGTAGGCCTTTGGGGCAGCGGCCAATAGCAGCTTTGCTCCTTCGCTTTCTGGGCTCAGAGGC
TGGGAAGGGGTGGGTCCGGGGGCGGGCTCAGGGGCGGGCTCAGGGGCGGGGCGGGCGCCCGAAGGTCCTC
CGGAGGCCCGGCATTCTGCACGCTTCAAAAGCGCACGTCTGCCGCGCTGTTCTCCTCTTCCTCATCTCCG
GGCCTTTCGACCTGCAGCCCAAGCTTGGCAATCCGGTACTGTTGGTAAAGCCACCATGGAAGATGCCAAA
AACATTAAGAAGGGCCCAGCGCCATTCTACCCACTCGAAGACGGGACCGCCGGCGAGCAGCTGCACAAAG
CCATGAAGCGCTACGCCCTGGTGCCCGGCACCATCGCCTTTACCGACGCACATATCGAGGTGGACATTAC
CTACGCCGAGTACTTCGAGATGAGCGTTCGGCTGGCAGAAGCTATGAAGCGCTATGGGCTGAATACAAAC
CATCGGATCGTGGTGTGCAGCGAGAATAGCTTGCAGTTCTTCATGCCCGTGTTGGGTGCCCTGTTCATCG
GTGTGGCTGTGGCCCCAGCTAACGACATCTACAACGAGCGCGAGCTGCTGAACAGCATGGGCATCAGCCA
GCCCACCGTCGTATTCGTGAGCAAGAAAGGGCTGCAAAAGATCCTCAACGTGCAAAAGAAGCTACCGATC
ATACAAAAGATCATCATCATGGATAGCAAGACCGACTACCAGGGCTTCCAAAGCATGTACACCTTCGTGA
CTTCCCATTTGCCACCCGGCTTCAACGAGTACGACTTCGTGCCCGAGAGCTTCGACCGGGACAAAACCAT
CGCCCTGATCATGAACAGTAGTGGCAGTACCGGATTGCCCAAGGGCGTAGCCCTACCGCACCGCACCGCT
TGTGTCCGATTCAGTCATGCCCGCGACCCCATCTTCGGCAACCAGATCATCCCCGACACCGCTATCCTCA
GCGTGGTGCCATTTCACCACGGCTTCGGCATGTTCACCACGCTGGGCTACTTGATCTGCGGCTTTCGGGT
CGTGCTCATGTACCGCTTCGAGGAGGAGCTATTCTTGCGCAGCTTGCAAGACTATAAGATTCAATCTGCC
CTGCTGGTGCCCACACTATTTAGCTTCTTCGCTAAGAGCACTCTCATCGACAAGTACGACCTAAGCAACT
TGCACGAGATCGCCAGCGGCGGGGCGCCGCTCAGCAAGGAGGTAGGTGAGGCCGTGGCCAAACGCTTCCA
CCTACCAGGCATCCGCCAGGGCTACGGCCTGACAGAAACAACCAGCGCCATTCTGATCACCCCCGAAGGG
GACGACAAGCCTGGCGCAGTAGGCAAGGTGGTGCCCTTCTTCGAGGCTAAGGTGGTGGACTTGGACACCG
GTAAGACACTGGGTGTGAACCAGCGCGGCGAGCTGTGCGTCCGTGGCCCCATGATCATGAGCGGCTACGT
TAACAACCCCGAGGCTACAAACGCTCTCATCGACAAGGACGGCTGGCTGCACAGCGGCGACATCGCCTAC
TGGGACGAGGACGAGCACTTCTTCATCGTGGACCGGCTGAAGAGCCTGATCAAATACAAGGGCTACCAGG
TAGCCCCAGCCGAACTGGAGAGCATCCTGCTGCAACACCCCAACATCTTCGACGCCGGGGTCGCCGGCCT
GCCCGACGACGATGCCGGCGAGCTGCCCGCCGCAGTCGTCGTGCTGGAACACGGTAAAACCATGACCGAG
AAGGAGATCGTGGACTATGTGGCCAGCCAGGTTACAACCGCCAAGAAGCTGCGCGGTGGTGTTGTGTTCG
TGGACGAGGTGCCTAAAGGACTGACCGGCAAGTTGGACGCCCGCAAGATCCGCGAGATTCTCATTAAGGC
CAAGAAGGGCGGCAAGATCGCCGTGTAATTCTAGTTGTTTAAACACTGGAAGTCTGCAGTGGGGGTCGCT
GGGGGTGGAGAGAACACTAAGAGGTGAACATGTATGAGTGTGTGCACGCGTGTGAGTGTGCATGTGTGTG
TGTGCAAAGGTCCAGCCACCCCGTCCTCCAGCCTGCAAGGGGTGTCTGGCGCCTTGCCTGACACCCAGCC
CCCTCTCCCCCTGAGCCATTGTGGGGGTCGATCATGAATGTCCGAAGAGTGGCCTTTTCCCGTAGCCCTG
CGCCCCCTTTCTGTGGCTGGATGGGGAGACAGGTCAGGGCCCCCCACCCTCTCCAGCCCCTGCAGCAAAT
GACTACTGCACCTGGACAGCCTCCTCTTTTCTAGAAGTCTATTTATATTGTCATTTTATAACACTCTAGC
CCCTGCCCTTATTGGGGGACAGATGGTCCCTGTCCTGCGGGGTGGCCCTGGCAGAACCACTGCCTGAAGA
ACCAGGTTCCTGCCCGGTCAGCGCAGCCCCAGCCCGCCCACCCCTGCCTCGAGTTAGTTTGAGCTCGCTA
GCCTCGAGTCTAGAGTCGACCTGCAGGCATGCAAGCTGATCCGGCTGCTAACAAAGCCCGAAAGGAAGCT
GAGTTGGCTGCTGCCACCGCTGAGCAATAACTAGCATAACCCCTTGGGGCGGCCGCTTCGAGCAGACATG
ATAAGATACATTGATGAGTTTGGACAAACCACAACTAGAATGCAGTGAAAAAAATGCTTTATTTGTGAAA
TTTGTGATGCTATTGCTTTATTTGTAACCATTATAAGCTGCAATAAACAAGTTAACAACAACAATTGCAT
TCATTTTATGTTTCAGGTTCAGGGGGAGATGTGGGAGGTTTTTTTAAGCAAGTAAAACCTCTACAAATGT
GGTAAAATCGAATTTT
