>Addgene plasmid #113091 | PAK4-3'UTR-BS2 | depositor partial sequence | sequence record 213495 | Insert region sequence (Forward) with enzyme site
TTTAAACACTGGAAGTCTGCAGTGGGGGTCGCTGGGGGTGGAGAGAACACTAAGAGGTGAACATGTATGA
GTGTGTGCACGCGTGTGAGTGTGCATGTGTGTGTGTGCAAAGGTCCAGCCACCCCGTCCTCCAGCCTGCA
AGGGGTGTCTGGCGCCTTGCCTGACACCCAGCCCCCTCTCCCCCTGAGCCATTGTGGGGGTCGATCATGA
ATGTCCGAAGAGTGGCCTTTTCCCGTAGCCCTGCGCCCCCTTTCTGTGGCTGGATGGGGAGACAGGTCAG
GGCCCCCCACCCTCTCCAGCCCCTGCAGCAAATGACTACTGCACCTGGACAGCCTCCTCTTTTCTAGAAG
TCTATTTATATTGTCATTTTATAACACTCTAGCCCCTGCCCTTATTGGGGGACAGATGGTCCCTGTCCTG
CGGGGTGGCCCTGGCAGAACCACTGCCTGAAGAACCAGGTTCCTGCCCGGTCAGCGCAGCCCCAGCCCGC
CCACCCCTGCCTCGAGTTAGTTTGAGCTC
